>Addgene plasmid #162088 | pEpicVector3G_Puro-T2A-EGFP-VSVg-FLAG-AU1 | addgene full sequence | sequence record 318152 | Addgene NGS Result
GGCTCCGGTGCCCGTCAGTGGGCAGAGCGCACATCGCCCACAGTCCCCGAGAAGTTGGGGGGAGGGGTCG
GCAATTGAACCGGTGCCTAGAGAAGGTGGCGCGGGGTAAACTGGGAAAGTGATGTCGTGTACTGGCTCCG
CCTTTTTCCCGAGGGTGGGGGAGAACCGTATATAAGTGCAGTAGTCGCCGTGAACGTTCTTTTTCGCAAC
GGGTTTGCCGCCAGAACACAGGTAAGTGCCGTGTGTGGTTCCCGCGGGCCTGGCCTCTTTACGGGTTATG
GCCCTTGCGTGCCTTGAATTACTTCCACCTGGCTGCAGTACGTGATTCTTGATCCCGAGCTTCGGGTTGG
AAGTGGGTGGGAGAGTTCGAGGCCTTGCGCTTAAGGAGCCCCTTCGCCTCGTGCTTGAGTTGAGGCCTGG
CCTGGGCGCTGGGGCCGCCGCGTGCGAATCTGGTGGCACCTTCGCGCCTGTCTCGCTGCTTTCGATAAGT
CTCTAGCCATTTAAAATTTTTGATGACCTGCTGCGACGCTTTTTTTCTGGCAAGATAGTCTTGTAAATGC
GGGCCAAGATCTGCACACTGGTATTTCGGTTTTTGGGGCCGCGGGCGGCGACGGGGCCCGTGCGTCCCAG
CGCACATGTTCGGCGAGGCGGGGCCTGCGAGCGCGGCCACCGAGAATCGGACGGGGGTAGTCTCAAGCTG
GCCGGCCTGCTCTGGTGCCTGGTCTCGCGCCGCCGTGTATCGCCCCGCCCTGGGCGGCAAGGCTGGCCCG
GTCGGCACCAGTTGCGTGAGCGGAAAGATGGCCGCTTCCCGGCCCTGCTGCAGGGAGCTCAAAATGGAGG
ACGCGGCGCTCGGGAGAGCGGGCGGGTGAGTCACCCACACAAAGGAAAAGGGCCTTTCCGTCCTCAGCCG
TCGCTTCATGTGACTCCACGGAGTACCGGGCGCCGTCCAGGCACCTCGATTAGTTCTCGAGCTTTTGGAG
TACGTCGTCTTTAGGTTGGGGGGAGGGGTTTTATGCGATGGAGTTTCCCCACACTGAGTGGGTGGAGACT
GAAGTTAGGCCAGCTTGGCACTTGATGTAATTCTCCTTGGAATTTGCCCTTTTTGAGTTTGGATCTTGGT
TCATTCTCAAGCCTCAGACAGTGGTTCAAAGTTTTTTTCTTCCATTTCAGGTGTCGTGACAAGTTTGTAC
AAAAAAGCAGGCTGCCACCATGACCGAGTACAAGCCCACGGTGCGCCTCGCCACCCGCGACGACGTCCCC
AGGGCCGTACGCACCCTCGCCGCCGCGTTCGCCGACTACCCCGCCACGCGCCACACCGTCGATCCGGACC
GCCACATCGAGCGGGTCACCGAGCTGCAAGAACTCTTCCTCACGCGCGTCGGGCTCGACATCGGCAAGGT
GTGGGTCGCGGACGACGGCGCCGCGGTGGCGGTCTGGACCACGCCGGAGAGCGTCGAAGCGGGGGCGGTG
TTCGCCGAGATCGGCCCGCGCATGGCCGAGTTGAGCGGTTCCCGGCTGGCCGCGCAGCAACAGATGGAAG
GCCTCCTGGCGCCGCACCGGCCCAAGGAGCCCGCGTGGTTCCTGGCCACCGTCGGCGTCTCGCCCGACCA
CCAGGGCAAGGGTCTGGGCAGCGCCGTCGTGCTCCCCGGAGTGGAGGCGGCCGAGCGCGCCGGGGTGCCC
GCCTTCCTGGAGACCTCCGCGCCCCGCAACCTCCCCTTCTACGAGCGGCTCGGCTTCACCGTCACCGCCG
ACGTCGAGGTGCCCGAAGGACCGCGCACCTGGTGCATGACCCGCAAGCCCGGTGCCGGAAGCGGAGAGGG
CAGGGGAAGTCTTCTAACATGCGGGGACGTGGAGGAAAATCCCGGCCCCATGGTGAGCAAGGGCGAGGAG
CTGTTCACCGGGGTGGTGCCCATCCTGGTCGAGCTGGACGGCGACGTAAACGGCCACAAGTTCAGCGTGT
CCGGCGAGGGCGAGGGCGATGCCACCTACGGCAAGCTGACCCTGAAGTTCATCTGCACCACCGGCAAGCT
GCCCGTGCCCTGGCCCACCCTCGTGACCACCCTGACCTACGGCGTGCAGTGCTTCAGCCGCTACCCCGAC
CACATGAAGCAGCACGACTTCTTCAAGTCCGCCATGCCCGAAGGCTACGTCCAGGAGCGCACCATCTTCT
TCAAGGACGACGGCAACTACAAGACCCGCGCCGAGGTGAAGTTCGAGGGCGACACCCTGGTGAACCGCAT
CGAGCTGAAGGGCATCGACTTCAAGGAGGACGGCAACATCCTGGGGCACAAGCTGGAGTACAACTACAAC
AGCCACAACGTCTATATCATGGCCGACAAGCAGAAGAACGGCATCAAGGTGAACTTCAAGATCCGCCACA
ACATCGAGGACGGCAGCGTGCAGCTCGCCGACCACTACCAGCAGAACACCCCCATCGGCGACGGCCCCGT
GCTGCTGCCCGACAACCACTACCTGAGCACCCAGTCCGCCCTGAGCAAAGACCCCAACGAGAAGCGCGAT
CACATGGTCCTGCTGGAGTTCGTGACCGCCGCCGGGATCACTCTCGGCATGGACGAGCTGTACAAGGGTG
GCAGCGGCGGCGGCGGCTCTGGCGGCTACACCGACATCGAGATGAATCGTCTGGGCAAGGACTACAAAGA
CGATGACGACAAGGACACCTACAGATACATCTAAACCCAGCTTTCTTGTACAAAGTGGTGATAATCGAAT
TCCGATAATCAACCTCTGGATTACAAAATTTGTGAAAGATTGACTGGTATTCTTAACTATGTTGCTCCTT
TTACGCTATGTGGATACGCTGCTTTAATGCCTTTGTATCATGCTATTGCTTCCCGTATGGCTTTCATTTT
CTCCTCCTTGTATAAATCCTGGTTGCTGTCTCTTTATGAGGAGTTGTGGCCCGTTGTCAGGCAACGTGGC
GTGGTGTGCACTGTGTTTGCTGACGCAACCCCCACTGGTTGGGGCATTGCCACCACCTGTCAGCTCCTTT
CCGGGACTTTCGCTTTCCCCCTCCCTATTGCCACGGCGGAACTCATCGCCGCCTGCCTTGCCCGCTGCTG
GACAGGGGCTCGGCTGTTGGGCACTGACAATTCCGTGGTGTTGTCGGGGAAGCTGACGTCCTTTCCATGG
CTGCTCGCCTGTGTTGCCACCTGGATTCTGCGCGGGACGTCCTTCTGCTACGTCCCTTCGGCCCTCAATC
CAGCGGACCTTCCTTCCCGCGGCCTGCTGCCGGCTCTGCGGCCTCTTCCGCGTCTTCGCCTTCGCCCTCA
GACGAGTCGGATCTCCCTTTGGGCCGCCTCCCCGCATCGGGAATTCCCGCGGTTCGCTTTAAGACCAATG
ACTTACAAGGCAGCTGTAGATCTTAGCCACTTTTTAAAAGAAAAGGGGGGACTGGAAGGGCTAATTCACT
CCCAACGAAGACAAGATCTGCTTTTTGCTTGTACTGGGTCTCTCTGGTTAGACCAGATCTGAGCCTGGGA
GCTCTCTGGCTAACTAGGGAACCCACTGCTTAAGCCTCAATAAAGCTTGCCTTGAGTGCTTCAAGTAGTG
TGTGCCCGTCTGTTGTGTGACTCTGGTAACTAGAGATCCCTCAGACCCTTTTAGTCAGTGTGGAAAATCT
CTAGCAGTAGTAGTTCATGTCATCTTATTATTCAGTATTTATAACTTGCAAAGAAATGAATATCAGAGAG
TGAGAGGAACTTGTTTATTGCAGCTTATAATGGTTACAAATAAAGCAATAGCATCACAAATTTCACAAAT
AAAGCATTTTTTTCACTGCATTCTAGTTGTGGTTTGTCCAAACTCATCAATGTATCTTATCATGTCTGGC
TCTAGCTATCCCGCCCCTAACTCCGCCCATCCCGCCCCTAACTCCGCCCAGTTCCGCCCATTCTCCGCCC
CATGGCTGACTAATTTTTTTTATTTATGCAGAGGCCGAGGCCGCCTCGGCCTCTGAGCTATTCCAGAAGT
AGTGAGGAGGCTTTTTTGGAGGCCTAGGGACGTACCCAATTCGCCCTATAGTGAGTCGTATTACGCGCGC
TCACTGGCCGTCGTTTTACAACGTCGTGACTGGGAAAACCCTGGCGTTACCCAACTTAATCGCCTTGCAG
CACATCCCCCTTTCGCCAGCTGGCGTAATAGCGAAGAGGCCCGCACCGATCGCCCTTCCCAACAGTTGCG
CAGCCTGAATGGCGAATGGG
[124 nt withheld, positions 4221-4344]
C
[91 nt withheld, positions 4346-4436]
A
[49 nt withheld, positions 4438-4486]
CCTTTGACGTTGGAGTCCACGTTCTTT
[37 nt withheld, positions 4514-4550]
ACCCTATCTCGGTCTATTCTTTTGATTTATAAGGGATTTTGCCGATTTCGGCCTATTGGTTAAAAAATGA
GCTGATTTAACAAAAATTTAACGCGAATTTTAACAAAATATTAACGCTTACAATTTAGGTGGCACTTTTC
GGGGAAATGTGCGCGGAACCCCTATTTGTTTATTTTTCTAAATACATTCAAATATGTATCCGCTCATGAG
ACAATAACCCTGATAAATGCTTCAATAATATTGAAAAAGGAAGAGTATGAGTATTCAACATTTCCGTGTC
GCCCTTATTCCCTTTTTTGCGGCATTTTGCCTTCCTGTTTTTGCTCACCCAGAAACGCTGGTGAAAGTAA
AAGATGCTGAAGATCAGTTGGGTGCACGAGTGGGTTACATCGAACTGGATCTCAACAGCGGTAAGATCCT
TGAGAGTTTTCGCCCCGAAGAACGTTTTCCAATGATGAGCACTTTTAAAGTTCTGCTATGTGGCGCGGTA
TTATCCCGTATTGACGCCGGGCAAGAGCAACTCGGTCGCCGCATACACTATTCTCAGAATGACTTGGTTG
AGTACTCACCAGTCACAGAAAAGCATCTTACGGATGGCATGACAGTAAGAGAATTATGCAGTGCTGCCAT
AACCATGAGTGATAACACTGCGGCCAACTTACTTCTGACAACGATCGGAGGACCGAAGGAGCTAACCGCT
TTTTTGCACAACATGGGGGATCATGTAACTCGCCTTGATCGTTGGGAACCGGAGCTGAATGAAGCCATAC
CAAACGACGAGCGTGACACCACGATGCCTGTAGCAATGGCAACAACGTTGCGCAAACTATTAACTGGCGA
ACTACTTACTCTAGCTTCCCGGCAACAATTAATAGACTGGATGGAGGCGGATAAAGTTGCAGGACCACTT
CTGCGCTCGGCCCTTCCGGCTGGCTGGTTTATTGCTGATAAATCTGGAGCCGGTGAGCGTGGGTCTCGCG
GTATCATTGCAGCACTGGGGCCAGATGGTAAGCCCTCCCGTATCGTAGTTATCTACACGACGGGGAGTCA
GGCAACTATGGATGAACGAAATAGACAGATCGCTGAGATAGGTGCCTCACTGATTAAGCATTGGTAACTG
TCAGACCAAGTTTACTCATATATACTTTAGATTGATTTAAAACTTCATTTTTAATTTAAAAGGATCTAGG
TGAAGATCCTTTTTGATAATCTCATGACCAAAATCCCTTAACGTGAGTTTTCGTTCCACTGAGCGTCAGA
CCCCGTAGAAAAGATCAAAGGATCTTCTTGAGATCCTTTTTTTCTGCGCGTAATCTGCTGCTTGCAAACA
AAAAAACCACCGCTACCAGCGGTGGTTTGTTTGCCGGATCAAGAGCTACCAACTCTTTTTCCGAAGGTAA
CTGGCTTCAGCAGAGCGCAGATACCAAATACTGTTCTTCTAGTGTAGCCGTAGTTAGGCCACCACTTCAA
GAACTCTGTAGCACCGCCTACATACCTCGCTCTGCTAATCCTGTTACCAGTGGCTGCTGCCAGTGGCGAT
AAGTCGTGTCTTACCGGGTTGGACTCAAGACGATAGTTACCGGATAAGGCGCAGCGGTCGGGCTGAACGG
GGGGTTCGTGCACACAGCCCAGCTTGGAGCGAACGACCTACACCGAACTGAGATACCTACAGCGTGAGCT
ATGAGAAAGCGCCACGCTTCCCGAAGAGAGAAAGGCGGACAGGTATCCGGTAAGCGGCAGGGTCGGAACA
GGAGAGCGCACGAGGGAGCTTCCAGGGGGAAACGCCTGGTATCTTTATAGTCCTGTCGGGTTTCGCCACC
TCTGACTTGAGCGTCGATTTTTGTGATGCTCGTCAGGGGGGCGGAGCCTATGGAAAAACGCCAGCAACGC
GGCCTTTTTACGGTTCCTGGCCTTTTGCTGGCCTTTTGCTCACATGTTCTTTCCTGCGTTATCCCCTGAT
TCTGTGGATAACCGTATTACCGCCTTTGAGTGAGCTGATACCGCTCGCCGCAGCCGAACGACCGAGCGCA
GCGAGTCAGTGAGCGAGGAAGCGGAAGAGCGCCCAATACGCAAACCGCCTCTCCCCGCGCGTTGGCCGAT
TCATTAATGCAGCTGGCACGACAGGTTTCCCGACTGGAAAGCGGGCAGTGAGCGCAACGCAATTAATGTG
AGTTAGCTCACTCATTAGGCACCCCAGGCTTTACACTTTATGCTTCCGGCTCGTATGTTGTGTGGAATTG
TGAGCGGATAACAATTTCACACAGGAAACAGCTATGACCATGATTACGCCAAGCGCGCAATTAACCCTCA
CTAAAGGGAACAAAAGCTGGAGCTGCAAGCTTAATGTAGTCTTATGCAATACTCTTGTAGTCTTGCAACA
TGGTAACGATGAGTTAGCAACATGCCTTACAAGGAGAGAAAAAGCACCGTGCATGCCGATTGGTGGAAGT
AAGGTGGTACGATCGTGCCTTATTAGGAAGGCAACAGACGGGTCTGACATGGATTGGACGAACCACTGAA
TTGCCGCATTGCAGAGATATTGTATTTAAGTGCCTAGCTCGATACATAAACGGGTCTCTCTGGTTAGACC
AGATCTGAGCCTGGGAGCTCTCTGGCTAACTAGGGAACCCACTGCTTAAGCCTCAATAAAGCTTGCCTTG
AGTGCTTCAAGTAGTGTGTGCCCGTCTGTTGTGTGACTCTGGTAACTAGAGATCCCTCAGACCCTTTTAG
TCAGTGTGGAAAATCTCTAGCAGTGGCGCCCGAACAGGGACTTGAAAGCGAAAGGGAAACCAGAGGAGCT
CTCTCGACGCAGGACTCGGCTTGCTGAAGCGCGCACGGCAAGAGGCGAGGGGCGGCGACTGGTGAGTACG
CCAAAAATTTTGACTAGCGGAGGCTAGAAGGAGAGAGATGGGTGCGAGAGCGTCAGTATTAAGCGGGGGA
GAATTAGATCGCGATGGGAAAAAATTCGGTTAAGGCCAGGGGGAAAGAAAAAATATAAATTAAAACATAT
AGTATGGGCAAGCAGGGAGCTAGAACGATTCGCAGTTAATCCTGGCCTGTTAGAAACATCAGAAGGCTGT
AGACAAATACTGGGACAGCTACAACCATCCCTTCAGACAGGATCAGAAGAACTTAGATCATTATATAATA
CAGTAGCAACCCTCTATTGTGTGCATCAAAGGATAGAGATAAAAGACACCAAGGAAGCTTTAGACAAGAT
AGAGGAAGAGCAAAACAAAAGTAAGACCACCGCACAGCAAGCGGCCGCTGATCTTCAGACCTGGAGGAGG
AGATATGAGGGACAATTGGAGAAGTGAATTATATAAATATAAAGTAGTAAAAATTGAACCATTAGGAGTA
GCACCCACCAAGGCAAAGAGAAGAGTGGTGCAGAGAGAAAAAAGAGCAGTGGGAATAGGAGCTTTGTTCC
TTGGGTTCTTGGGAGCAGCAGGAAGCACTATGGGCGCAGCGTCAATGACGCTGACGGTACAGGCCAGACA
ATTATTGTCTGGTATAGTGCAGCAGCAGAACAATTTGCTGAGGGCTATTGAGGCGCAACAGCATCTGTTG
CAACTCACAGTCTGGGGCATCAAGCAGCTCCAGGCAAGAATCCTGGCTGTGGAAAGATACCTAAAGGATC
AACAGCTCCTGGGGATTTGGGGTTGCTCTGGAAAACTCATTTGCACCACTGCTGTGCCTTGGAATGCTAG
TTGGAGTAATAAATCTCTGGAACAGATTTGGAATCACACGACCTGGATGGAGTGGGACAGAGAAATTAAC
AATTACACAAGCTTAATACACTCCTTAATTGAAGAATCGCAAAACCAGCAAGAAAAGAATGAACAAGAAT
TATTGGAATTAGATAAATGGGCAAGTTTGTGGAATTGGTTTAACATAACAAATTGGCTGTGGTATATAAA
ATTATTCATAATGATAGTAGGAGGCTTGGTAGGTTTAAGAATAGTTTTTGCTGTACTTTCTATAGTGAAT
AGAGTTAGGCAGGGATATTCACCATTATCGTTTCAGACCCACCTCCCAACCCCGAGGGGACCCGACAGGC
CCGAAGGAATAGAAGAAGAAGGTGGAGAGAGAGACAGAGACAGATCCATTCGATTAGTGAACGGATCTCG
ACGGTATCGCTAGCTTTTAAAAGAAAAGGGGGGATTGGGGGGTACAGTGCAGGGGAAAGAATAGTAGACA
TAATAGCAACAGACATACAAACTAAAGAATTACAAAAACAAATTACAAAAATTCAAAATTTTACTAGTGA
TTATCGGATCAACTTTGTATAGAAAAGTTG
Features (pLannotate 1.2.2; 33 found; start..end, strand, type, name):
     20..231     +  promoter       EF-1α core promoter: core promoter for human elongation factor EF-1α
    232..341     +  intron         EF-1α intron A (fragment): intron upstream of the start codon of human EF-1α
    967..1170    +  intron         EF-1α intron A: truncated intron upstream of the start codon of human EF-1α
   1179..1203    +  protein_bind   attB1: mutant version of attB; recombination site for the Gateway® BP reaction BP Clonase™
   1210..1806    +  CDS            PuroR (fragment): puromycin N-acetyltransferase; pac from Streptomyces; confers resistance to puromycin
   1816..1869    +  CDS            T2A: 2A peptide from Thosea asigna virus capsid protein Eukaryotic ribosomes fail to insert a peptide bond between the Gly and Pro residues, yielding separate polypeptides.
   1870..2586    +  CDS            EGFP: EGFP is a basic (constitutively fluorescent) green fluorescent protein published in 1996, derived from Aequorea victoria. It is reported to be a rapidly-maturing weak dimer with moderate acid sensitivity.
   2646..2669    +  CDS            3xFLAG (fragment): three tandem FLAG® epitope tags
   2695..2719    -  protein_bind   attB2: mutant version of attB; recombination site for the Gateway® BP reaction BP Clonase™
   2737..3325    +  misc_feature   WPRE: woodchuck hepatitis virus posttranscriptional regulatory element
   3392..3411    +  misc_feature   cPPT/CTS (fragment): central polypurine tract and central termination sequence of HIV-1
   3413..3646    +  LTR            3' LTR (ΔU3): self-inactivating 3' long terminal repeat (LTR) from HIV-1
   3718..3839    +  polyA_signal   SV40 poly(A) signal: SV40 polyadenylation signal
   3879..4014    +  rep_origin     SV40 ori: SV40 origin of replication
   4035..4053    -  promoter       T7 promoter: promoter for bacteriophage T7 RNA polymerase
   4061..4216    +  CDS            lacZα (fragment): LacZα fragment of β-galactosidase; lacZ fragment
   4221..4649    +  rep_origin     f1 ori (sequence partly withheld): f1 bacteriophage origin of replication; arrow indicates direction of (+) strand synthesis
   4702..4806    +  promoter       AmpR promoter: bla
   4807..5667    +  CDS            AmpR: β-lactamase; bla; confers resistance to ampicillin, carbenicillin, and related antibiotics
   5838..6426    +  rep_origin     ori: high-copy-number ColE1/pMB1/pBR322/pUC origin of replication
   6609..6701    +  CDS            lacI (fragment): lac repressor; lacI; The lac repressor binds to the lac operator to inhibit transcription in E. coli. This inhibition can be relieved by adding lactose or isopropyl-β-D-thiogalactopyranoside (IPTG).
   6714..6735    +  protein_bind   CAP binding site: CAP binding activates transcription in the presence of cAMP. E. coli catabolite activator protein
   6750..6780    +  promoter       lac promoter: promoter for the E. coli lac operon
   6788..6804    +  protein_bind   lac operator: The lac repressor binds to the lac operator to inhibit transcription in E. coli. This inhibition can be relieved by adding lactose or isopropyl-β-D-thiogalactopyranoside (IPTG). lac repressor encoded by lacI
   6849..6867    +  promoter       T3 promoter: promoter for bacteriophage T3 RNA polymerase
   6895..7121    +  promoter       RSV promoter: Rous sarcoma virus enhancer/promoter
   7122..7302    +  LTR            5' LTR (truncated): truncated 5' long terminal repeat (LTR) from HIV-1
   7349..7474    +  misc_feature   HIV-1 Ψ: packaging signal of human immunodeficiency virus type 1
   7458..7821    +  CDS            HIV-1 gag (fragment): gag protein from human immunodeficiency virus 1; gag
   7967..8200    +  misc_feature   RRE: The Rev response element (RRE) of HIV-1 allows for Rev-dependent mRNA export from the nucleus to the cytoplasm.
   8577..8677    +  CDS            Rev (fragment): human immunodeficiency virus 1 (HIV-1) Rev protein; rev; enhances nuclear export of unspliced and incompletely spliced viral mRNAs
   8695..8812    +  misc_feature   cPPT/CTS: central polypurine tract and central termination sequence of HIV-1
   8830..8850    +  protein_bind   attB4: mutant version of attB; core recombination site for the Gateway® BP reaction BP Clonase™
