[The description below was written by a language model from this plasmid's Addgene catalogue record and pLannotate feature annotations shown in this document.]
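Description:
pEpicVector3G_Puro-T2A-EGFP-VSVg-FLAG-AU1 is a third-generation, self-inactivating HIV-1 lentiviral transfer plasmid built on a commercial pLV backbone. It is propagated in E. coli through a high-copy ColE1/pUC origin with ampicillin (β-lactamase) selection, and also carries an f1 origin and an SV40 origin. The viral genome is transcribed from an RSV promoter fused to a truncated 5' LTR. This is followed by the Ψ packaging signal with a partial gag sequence, the RRE for Rev-dependent nuclear export, and a cPPT/CTS. The cassette ends with WPRE to boost transcript expression, a ΔU3 3' LTR that disables LTR promoter activity after integration, and an SV40 polyadenylation signal. Gateway attB4, attB1 and attB2 scars flank the promoter and coding modules, reflecting recombination-based assembly.

The payload is a single synthetic open reading frame driven by the human EF1A promoter with its intron. Puromycin N-acetyltransferase is joined through a T2A ribosome-skipping peptide to EGFP, so transduced mammalian cells produce the drug-resistance enzyme and the fluorescent protein as separate polypeptides from one transcript. According to the catalogue entry, EGFP carries three short epitopes at its C-terminus: VSVg, FLAG and AU1. The automated annotation detects only the FLAG element, as a partial 3xFLAG match, in the stretch between EGFP and attB2; the VSVg and AU1 tags are not annotated.

The tag triplet serves as a protein-level barcode, and this plasmid is number 10 in a set of 20 EGFP tag combinations. The associated work used such epitope combinations for spatial barcoding, in which antibody-based imaging of the tags distinguishes clonal populations within tumors. Puromycin selection and green fluorescence allow labelled cells to be enriched and tracked.
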