Addgene plasmid #162088: pEpicVector3G_Puro-T2A-EGFP-VSVg-FLAG-AU1
Purpose: EGFP linked to 3 tags on the C-terminus as barcodes. Puromycin resistant.
Depositing lab: Julien Sage. Depositing organization: Stanford University. Publication: Spatial epitope barcoding reveals clonal tumor patch behaviors. Rovira-Clave X, Drainas AP, Jiang S, Bai Y, Baron M, Zhu B, Dallas AE, Lee MC, Chu TP, Holzem A, Ayyagari R, Bhattacharya D, McCaffrey EF, Greenwald NF, Markovic M, Coles GL, Angelo M, Bassik MC, Sage J, Nolan GP. Cancer Cell. 2022 Nov 14;40(11):1423-1439.e11. doi: 10.1016/j.ccell.2022.09.014. Epub 2022 Oct 13. PubMed 36240778.
Backbone
  Vector backbone: pLV
  Backbone manufacturer: Vectorbuilder
  Vector type: Lentiviral
  Selectable markers: Puromycin
Growth in bacteria
  Bacterial resistance: Ampicillin, 100 μg/mL
  Growth temperature: 37°C
  Growth strain: NEB Stable
  Copy number: High Copy
Gene/Insert
  Gene/Insert name: Puromycin resistant; EGFP linked to VSVg-FLAG-AU1 (alt name: G-3-VFA)
  Species: Synthetic
  Mutation: WT
  Promoter: EF1A
  Tag / fusion protein: VSVg-FLAG-AU1 (C terminal on insert)
  Cloning method: Unknown
  Sequencing primers: 3′ aaaggagctgacaggtggtg
Terms and licenses: Academic/Nonprofit Terms; Industry Terms: Not Available to Industry
Depositor comments: #10 out of 20 EGFP tagged combinations . Please visit https://doi.org/10.1101/2021.06.29.449991 for bioRxiv preprint.
How to cite: pEpicVector3G_Puro-T2A-EGFP-VSVg-FLAG-AU1 was a gift from Julien Sage (Addgene plasmid # 162088 ; http://n2t.net/addgene:162088 ; RRID:Addgene_162088)
